>Addgene plasmid #183302 | CROP_C9_Puro_JAK1 | addgene full sequence | sequence record 362639 | Addgene NGS Result
CAGGAAACAGCTATGACCATGATTACGCCAAGCGCGCAATTAACCCTCACTAAAGGGAACAAAAGCTGGA
GCTGCAAGCTTAATGTAGTCTTATGCAATACTCTTGTAGTCTTGCAACATGGTAACGATGAGTTAGCAAC
ATGCCTTACAAGGAGAGAAAAAGCACCGTGCATGCCGATTGGTGGAAGTAAGGTGGTACGATCGTGCCTT
ATTAGGAAGGCAACAGACGGGTCTGACATGGATTGGACGAACCACTGAATTGCCGCATTGCAGAGATATT
GTATTTAAGTGCCTAGCTCGATACATAAACGGGTCTCTCTGGTTAGACCAGATCTGAGCCTGGGAGCTCT
CTGGCTAACTAGGGAACCCACTGCTTAAGCCTCAATAAAGCTTGCCTTGAGTGCTTCAAGTAGTGTGTGC
CCGTCTGTTGTGTGACTCTGGTAACTAGAGATCCCTCAGACCCTTTTAGTCAGTGTGGAAAATCTCTAGC
AGTGGCGCCCGAACAGGGACTTGAAAGCGAAAGGGAAACCAGAGGAGCTCTCTCGACGCAGGACTCGGCT
TGCTGAAGCGCGCACGGCAAGAGGCGAGGGGCGGCGACTGGTGAGTACGCCAAAAATTTTGACTAGCGGA
GGCTAGAAGGAGAGAGATGGGTGCGAGAGCGTCAGTATTAAGCGGGGGAGAATTAGATCGCGATGGGAAA
AAATTCGGTTAAGGCCAGGGGGAAAGAAAAAATATAAATTAAAACATATAGTATGGGCAAGCAGGGAGCT
AGAACGATTCGCAGTTAATCCTGGCCTGTTAGAAACATCAGAAGGCTGTAGACAAATACTGGGACAGCTA
CAACCATCCCTTCAGACAGGATCAGAAGAACTTAGATCATTATATAATACAGTAGCAACCCTCTATTGTG
TGCATCAAAGGATAGAGATAAAAGACACCAAGGAAGCTTTAGACAAGATAGAGGAAGAGCAAAACAAAAG
TAAGACCACCGCACAGCAAGCGGCCGCTGATCTTCAGACCTGGAGGAGGAGATATGAGGGACAATTGGAG
AAGTGAATTATATAAATATAAAGTAGTAAAAATTGAACCATTAGGAGTAGCACCCACCAAGGCAAAGAGA
AGAGTGGTGCAGAGAGAAAAAAGAGCAGTGGGAATAGGAGCTTTGTTCCTTGGGTTCTTGGGAGCAGCAG
GAAGCACTATGGGCGCAGCGTCAATGACGCTGACGGTACAGGCCAGACAATTATTGTCTGGTATAGTGCA
GCAGCAGAACAATTTGCTGAGGGCTATTGAGGCGCAACAGCATCTGTTGCAACTCACAGTCTGGGGCATC
AAGCAGCTCCAGGCAAGAATCCTGGCTGTGGAAAGATACCTAAAGGATCAACAGCTCCTGGGGATTTGGG
GTTGCTCTGGAAAACTCATTTGCACCACTGCTGTGCCTTGGAATGCTAGTTGGAGTAATAAATCTCTGGA
ACAGATTTGGAATCACACGACCTGGATGGAGTGGGACAGAGAAATTAACAATTACACAAGCTTAATACAC
TCCTTAATTGAAGAATCGCAAAACCAGCAAGAAAAGAATGAACAAGAATTATTGGAATTAGATAAATGGG
CAAGTTTGTGGAATTGGTTTAACATAACAAATTGGCTGTGGTATATAAAATTATTCATAATGATAGTAGG
AGGCTTGGTAGGTTTAAGAATAGTTTTTGCTGTACTTTCTATAGTGAATAGAGTTAGGCAGGGATATTCA
CCATTATCGTTTCAGAATCTTGAGACAAATGGCAGTATTCATCCACAATTTTAAAAGAAAAGGGGGGATT
GGGGGGTACAGTGCAGGGGAAAGAATAGTAGACATAATAGCAACAGACATACAAACTAAAGAATTACAAA
AACAAATTACAAAAATTCAAAATTTTCGGGTTTATTACAGGGACAGCAGAGATCCACTTTGGCGCCGGCT
CGAGGGGGCCCGGGTGCAAAGATGGATAAAGTTTTAAACAGAGAGGAATCTTTGCAGCTAATGGACCTTC
TAGGTCTTGAAAGGAGTGGGAATTGGCTCCGTAGGTCTTGAAAGGAGTGGGAATTGGCTCCGGTGCCCGT
CAGTGGGCAGAGCGCACATCGCCCACAGTCCCCGAGAAGTTGGGGGGAGGGGTCGGCAATTGATCCGGTG
CCTAGAGAAGGTGGCGCGGGGTAAACTGGGAAAGTGATGTCGTGTACTGGCTCCGCCTTTTTCCCGAGGG
TGGGGGAGAACCGTATATAAGTGCAGTAGTCGCCGTGAACGTTCTTTTTCGCAACGGGTTTGCCGCCAGA
ACACAGGACCGGTTCTAGAGCGCTGCCACCATGGACAAGAAGTACAGCATCGGCCTGGACATCGGCACCA
ACTCTGTGGGCTGGGCCGTGATCACCGACGAGTACAAGGTGCCCAGCAAGAAATTCAAGGTGCTGGGCAA
CACCGACCGGCACAGCATCAAGAAGAACCTGATCGGAGCCCTGCTGTTCGACAGCGGCGAAACAGCCGAG
GCCACCCGGCTGAAGAGAACCGCCAGAAGAAGATACACCAGACGGAAGAACCGGATCTGCTATCTGCAAG
AGATCTTCAGCAACGAGATGGCCAAGGTGGACGACAGCTTCTTCCACAGACTGGAAGAGTCCTTCCTGGT
GGAAGAGGATAAGAAGCACGAGCGGCACCCCATCTTCGGCAACATCGTGGACGAGGTGGCCTACCACGAG
AAGTACCCCACCATCTACCACCTGAGAAAGAAACTGGTGGACAGCACCGACAAGGCCGACCTGCGGCTGA
TCTATCTGGCCCTGGCCCACATGATCAAGTTCCGGGGCCACTTCCTGATCGAGGGCGACCTGAACCCCGA
CAACAGCGACGTGGACAAGCTGTTCATCCAGCTGGTGCAGACCTACAACCAGCTGTTCGAGGAAAACCCC
ATCAACGCCAGCGGCGTGGACGCCAAGGCCATCCTGTCTGCCAGACTGAGCAAGAGCAGACGGCTGGAAA
ATCTGATCGCCCAGCTGCCCGGCGAGAAGAAGAATGGCCTGTTCGGAAACCTGATTGCCCTGAGCCTGGG
CCTGACCCCCAACTTCAAGAGCAACTTCGACCTGGCCGAGGATGCCAAACTGCAGCTGAGCAAGGACACC
TACGACGACGACCTGGACAACCTGCTGGCCCAGATCGGCGACCAGTACGCCGACCTGTTTCTGGCCGCCA
AGAACCTGTCCGACGCCATCCTGCTGAGCGACATCCTGAGAGTGAACACCGAGATCACCAAGGCCCCCCT
GAGCGCCTCTATGATCAAGAGATACGACGAGCACCACCAGGACCTGACCCTGCTGAAAGCTCTCGTGCGG
CAGCAGCTGCCTGAGAAGTACAAAGAGATTTTCTTCGACCAGAGCAAGAACGGCTACGCCGGCTACATTG
ACGGCGGAGCCAGCCAGGAAGAGTTCTACAAGTTCATCAAGCCCATCCTGGAAAAGATGGACGGCACCGA
GGAACTGCTCGTGAAGCTGAACAGAGAGGACCTGCTGCGGAAGCAGCGGACCTTCGACAACGGCAGCATC
CCCCACCAGATCCACCTGGGAGAGCTGCACGCCATTCTGCGGCGGCAGGAAGATTTTTACCCATTCCTGA
AGGACAACCGGGAAAAGATCGAGAAGATCCTGACCTTCCGCATCCCCTACTACGTGGGCCCTCTGGCCAG
GGGAAACAGCAGATTCGCCTGGATGACCAGAAAGAGCGAGGAAACCATCACCCCCTGGAACTTCGAGGAA
GTGGTGGACAAGGGCGCTTCCGCCCAGAGCTTCATCGAGCGGATGACCAACTTCGATAAGAACCTGCCCA
ACGAGAAGGTGCTGCCCAAGCACAGCCTGCTGTACGAGTACTTCACCGTGTATAACGAGCTGACCAAAGT
GAAATACGTGACCGAGGGAATGAGAAAGCCCGCCTTCCTGAGCGGCGAGCAGAAAAAGGCCATCGTGGAC
CTGCTGTTCAAGACCAACCGGAAAGTGACCGTGAAGCAGCTGAAAGAGGACTACTTCAAGAAAATCGAGT
GCTTCGACTCCGTGGAAATCTCCGGCGTGGAAGATCGGTTCAACGCCTCCCTGGGCACATACCACGATCT
GCTGAAAATTATCAAGGACAAGGACTTCCTGGACAATGAGGAAAACGAGGACATTCTGGAAGATATCGTG
CTGACCCTGACACTGTTTGAGGACAGAGAGATGATCGAGGAACGGCTGAAAACCTATGCCCACCTGTTCG
ACGACAAAGTGATGAAGCAGCTGAAGCGGCGGAGATACACCGGCTGGGGCAGGCTGAGCCGGAAGCTGAT
CAACGGCATCCGGGACAAGCAGTCCGGCAAGACAATCCTGGATTTCCTGAAGTCCGACGGCTTCGCCAAC
AGAAACTTCATGCAGCTGATCCACGACGACAGCCTGACCTTTAAAGAGGACATCCAGAAAGCCCAGGTGT
CCGGCCAGGGCGATAGCCTGCACGAGCACATTGCCAATCTGGCCGGCAGCCCCGCCATTAAGAAGGGCAT
CCTGCAGACAGTGAAGGTGGTGGACGAGCTCGTGAAAGTGATGGGCCGGCACAAGCCCGAGAACATCGTG
ATCGAAATGGCCAGAGAGAACCAGACCACCCAGAAGGGACAGAAGAACAGCCGCGAGAGAATGAAGCGGA
TCGAAGAGGGCATCAAAGAGCTGGGCAGCCAGATCCTGAAAGAACACCCCGTGGAAAACACCCAGCTGCA
GAACGAGAAGCTGTACCTGTACTACCTGCAGAATGGGCGGGATATGTACGTGGACCAGGAACTGGACATC
AACCGGCTGTCCGACTACGATGTGGACCATATCGTGCCTCAGAGCTTTCTGAAGGACGACTCCATCGACA
ACAAGGTGCTGACCAGAAGCGACAAGAACCGGGGCAAGAGCGACAACGTGCCCTCCGAAGAGGTCGTGAA
GAAGATGAAGAACTACTGGCGGCAGCTGCTGAACGCCAAGCTGATTACCCAGAGAAAGTTCGACAATCTG
ACCAAGGCCGAGAGAGGCGGCCTGAGCGAACTGGATAAGGCCGGCTTCATCAAGAGACAGCTGGTGGAAA
CCCGGCAGATCACAAAGCACGTGGCACAGATCCTGGACTCCCGGATGAACACTAAGTACGACGAGAATGA
CAAGCTGATCCGGGAAGTGAAAGTGATCACCCTGAAGTCCAAGCTGGTGTCCGATTTCCGGAAGGATTTC
CAGTTTTACAAAGTGCGCGAGATCAACAACTACCACCACGCCCACGACGCCTACCTGAACGCCGTCGTGG
GAACCGCCCTGATCAAAAAGTACCCTAAGCTGGAAAGCGAGTTCGTGTACGGCGACTACAAGGTGTACGA
CGTGCGGAAGATGATCGCCAAGAGCGAGCAGGAAATCGGCAAGGCTACCGCCAAGTACTTCTTCTACAGC
AACATCATGAACTTTTTCAAGACCGAGATTACCCTGGCCAACGGCGAGATCCGGAAGCGGCCTCTGATCG
AGACAAACGGCGAAACCGGGGAGATCGTGTGGGATAAGGGCCGGGATTTTGCCACCGTGCGGAAAGTGCT
GAGCATGCCCCAAGTGAATATCGTGAAAAAGACCGAGGTGCAGACAGGCGGCTTCAGCAAAGAGTCTATC
CTGCCCAAGAGGAACAGCGATAAGCTGATCGCCAGAAAGAAGGACTGGGACCCTAAGAAGTACGGCGGCT
TCGACAGCCCCACCGTGGCCTATTCTGTGCTGGTGGTGGCCAAAGTGGAAAAGGGCAAGTCCAAGAAACT
GAAGAGTGTGAAAGAGCTGCTGGGGATCACCATCATGGAAAGAAGCAGCTTCGAGAAGAATCCCATCGAC
TTTCTGGAAGCCAAGGGCTACAAAGAAGTGAAAAAGGACCTGATCATCAAGCTGCCTAAGTACTCCCTGT
TCGAGCTGGAAAACGGCCGGAAGAGAATGCTGGCCTCTGCCGGCGAACTGCAGAAGGGAAACGAACTGGC
CCTGCCCTCCAAATATGTGAACTTCCTGTACCTGGCCAGCCACTATGAGAAGCTGAAGGGCTCCCCCGAG
GATAATGAGCAGAAACAGCTGTTTGTGGAACAGCACAAGCACTACCTGGACGAGATCATCGAGCAGATCA
GCGAGTTCTCCAAGAGAGTGATCCTGGCCGACGCTAATCTGGACAAAGTGCTGTCCGCCTACAACAAGCA
CCGGGATAAGCCCATCAGAGAGCAGGCCGAGAATATCATCCACCTGTTTACCCTGACCAATCTGGGAGCC
CCTGCCGCCTTCAAGTACTTTGACACCACCATCGACCGGAAGAGGTACACCAGCACCAAAGAGGTGCTGG
ACGCCACCCTGATCCACCAGAGCATCACCGGCCTGTACGAGACACGGATCGACCTGTCTCAGCTGGGAGG
CGACAAGCGACCTGCCGCCACAAAGAAGGCTGGACAGGCTAAGAAGAAGAAAGATTACAAAGACGATGAC
GATAAGGGATCCGGCGCAACAAACTTCTCTCTGCTGAAACAAGCCGGAGATGTCGAAGAGAATCCTGGAC
CGATGACCGAGTACAAGCCCACGGTGCGCCTCGCCACCCGCGACGACGTCCCCAGGGCCGTACGCACCCT
CGCCGCCGCGTTCGCCGACTACCCCGCCACGCGCCACACCGTCGATCCGGACCGCCACATCGAGCGGGTC
ACCGAGCTGCAAGAACTCTTCCTCACGCGCGTCGGGCTCGACATCGGCAAGGTGTGGGTCGCGGACGACG
GCGCCGCCGTGGCGGTCTGGACCACGCCGGAGAGCGTCGAAGCGGGGGCGGTGTTCGCCGAGATCGGCCC
GCGCATGGCCGAGTTGAGCGGTTCCCGGCTGGCCGCGCAGCAACAGATGGAAGGCCTCCTGGCGCCGCAC
CGGCCCAAGGAGCCCGCGTGGTTCCTGGCCACCGTCGGAGTCTCGCCCGACCACCAGGGCAAGGGTCTGG
GCAGCGCCGTCGTGCTCCCCGGAGTGGAGGCGGCCGAGCGCGCCGGGGTGCCCGCCTTCCTGGAGACCTC
CGCGCCCCGCAACCTCCCCTTCTACGAGCGGCTCGGCTTCACCGTCACCGCCGACGTCGAGGTGCCCGAA
GGACCGCGCACCTGGTGCATGACCCGCAAGCCCGGTGCCTGAACGCGTTAAGTCGACAATCAACCTCTGG
ATTACAAAATTTGTGAAAGATTGACTGGTATTCTTAACTATGTTGCTCCTTTTACGCTATGTGGATACGC
TGCTTTAATGCCTTTGTATCATGCTATTGCTTCCCGTATGGCTTTCATTTTCTCCTCCTTGTATAAATCC
TGGTTGCTGTCTCTTTATGAGGAGTTGTGGCCCGTTGTCAGGCAACGTGGCGTGGTGTGCACTGTGTTTG
CTGACGCAACCCCCACTGGTTGGGGCATTGCCACCACCTGTCAGCTCCTTTCCGGGACTTTCGCTTTCCC
CCTCCCTATTGCCACGGCGGAACTCATCGCCGCCTGCCTTGCCCGCTGCTGGACAGGGGCTCGGCTGTTG
GGCACTGACAATTCCGTGGTGTTGTCGGGGAAATCATCGTCCTTTCCTTGGCTGCTCGCCTGTGTTGCCA
CCTGGATTCTGCGCGGGACGTCCTTCTGCTACGTCCCTTCGGCCCTCAATCCAGCGGACCTTCCTTCCCG
CGGCCTGCTGCCGGCTCTGCGGCCTCTTCCGCGTCTTCGCCTTCGCCCTCAGACGAGTCGGATCTCCCTT
TGGGCCGCCTCCCCGCGTCGACTTTAAGACCAATGACTTACAAGGCAGCTGTAGATCTTAGCCACTTTTT
AAAAGAAAAGGGGGGACTGGAAGGGCTAATTCACTCCCAACGAAGACAAGATTTCACCATTATCGTTTCA
GACCCACCTCCCAACCCCGAGGGGACCCAGAGAGGGCCTATTTCCCATGATTCCTTCATATTTGCATATA
CGATACAAGGCTGTTAGAGAGATAATTAGAATTAATTTGACTGTAAACACAAAGATATTAGTACAAAATA
CGTGACGTAGAAAGTAATAATTTCTTGGGTAGTTTGCAGTTTTAAAATTATGTTTTAAAATGGACTATCA
TATGCTTACCGTAACTTGAAAGTATTTCGATTTCTTGGCTTTATATATCTTGTGGAAAGGACGAAACACC
GTATGTTGTGGACGATCAACGGTTTTAGAGCTAGAAATAGCAAGTTAAAATAAGGCTAGTCCGTTATCAA
CTTGAAAAAGTGGCACCGAGTCGGTGCTTTTTTAAGCTTGGCGTAACTAGATCTTGAGACACTGCTTTTT
GCTTGTACTGGGTCTCTCTGGTTAGACCAGATCTGAGCCTGGGAGCTCTCTGGCTAACTAGGGAACCCAC
TGCTTAAGCCTCAATAAAGCTTGCCTTGAGTGCTTCAAGTAGTGTGTGCCCGTCTGTTGTGTGACTCTGG
TAACTAGAGATCCCTCAGACCCTTTTAGTCAGTGTGGAAAATCTCTAGCAGTACGTATAGTAGTTCATGT
CATCTTATTATTCAGTATTTATAACTTGCAAAGAAATGAATATCAGAGAGTGAGAGGAACTTGTTTATTG
CAGCTTATAATGGTTACAAATAAAGCAATAGCATCACAAATTTCACAAATAAAGCATTTTTTTCACTGCA
TTCTAGTTGTGGTTTGTCCAAACTCATCAATGTATCTTATCATGTCTGGCTCTAGCTATCCCGCCCCTAA
CTCCGCCCATCCCGCCCCTAACTCCGCCCAGTTCCGCCCATTCTCCGCCCCATGGCTGACTAATTTTTTT
TATTTATGCAGAGGCCGAGGCCGCCTCGGCCTCTGAGCTATTCCAGAAGTAGTGAGGAGGCTTTTTTGGA
GGCCTAGGGACGTACCCAATTCGCCCTATAGTGAGTCGTATTACGCGCGCTCACTGGCCGTCGTTTTACA
ACGTCGTGACTGGGAAAACCCTGGCGTTACCCAACTTAATCGCCTTGCAGCACATCCCCCTTTCGCCAGC
TGGCGTAATAGCGAAGAGGCCCGCACCGATCGCCCTTCCCAACAGTTGCGCAGCCTGAATGGCGAATGGG
[124 nt withheld, positions 9101-9224]
C
[91 nt withheld, positions 9226-9316]
A
[49 nt withheld, positions 9318-9366]
CCTTTGACGTTGGAGTCCACGTTCTTT
[37 nt withheld, positions 9394-9430]
ACCCTATCTCGGTCTATTCTTTTGATTTATAAGGGATTTTGCCGATTTCGGCCTATTGGTTAAAAAATGA
GCTGATTTAACAAAAATTTAACGCGAATTTTAACAAAATATTAACGCTTACAATTTAGGTGGCACTTTTC
GGGGAAATGTGCGCGGAACCCCTATTTGTTTATTTTTCTAAATACATTCAAATATGTATCCGCTCATGAG
ACAATAACCCTGATAAATGCTTCAATAATATTGAAAAAGGAAGAGTATGAGTATTCAACATTTCCGTGTC
GCCCTTATTCCCTTTTTTGCGGCATTTTGCCTTCCTGTTTTTGCTCACCCAGAAACGCTGGTGAAAGTAA
AAGATGCTGAAGATCAGTTGGGTGCACGAGTGGGTTACATCGAACTGGATCTCAACAGCGGTAAGATCCT
TGAGAGTTTTCGCCCCGAAGAACGTTTTCCAATGATGAGCACTTTTAAAGTTCTGCTATGTGGCGCGGTA
TTATCCCGTATTGACGCCGGGCAAGAGCAACTCGGTCGCCGCATACACTATTCTCAGAATGACTTGGTTG
AGTACTCACCAGTCACAGAAAAGCATCTTACGGATGGCATGACAGTAAGAGAATTATGCAGTGCTGCCAT
AACCATGAGTGATAACACTGCGGCCAACTTACTTCTGACAACGATCGGAGGACCGAAGGAGCTAACCGCT
TTTTTGCACAACATGGGGGATCATGTAACTCGCCTTGATCGTTGGGAACCGGAGCTGAATGAAGCCATAC
CAAACGACGAGCGTGACACCACGATGCCTGTAGCAATGGCAACAACGTTGCGCAAACTATTAACTGGCGA
ACTACTTACTCTAGCTTCCCGGCAACAATTAATAGACTGGATGGAGGCGGATAAAGTTGCAGGACCACTT
CTGCGCTCGGCCCTTCCGGCTGGCTGGTTTATTGCTGATAAATCTGGAGCCGGTGAGCGTGGGTCTCGCG
GTATCATTGCAGCACTGGGGCCAGATGGTAAGCCCTCCCGTATCGTAGTTATCTACACGACGGGGAGTCA
GGCAACTATGGATGAACGAAATAGACAGATCGCTGAGATAGGTGCCTCACTGATTAAGCATTGGTAACTG
TCAGACCAAGTTTACTCATATATACTTTAGATTGATTTAAAACTTCATTTTTAATTTAAAAGGATCTAGG
TGAAGATCCTTTTTGATAATCTCATGACCAAAATCCCTTAACGTGAGTTTTCGTTCCACTGAGCGTCAGA
CCCCGTAGAAAAGATCAAAGGATCTTCTTGAGATCCTTTTTTTCTGCGCGTAATCTGCTGCTTGCAAACA
AAAAAACCACCGCTACCAGCGGTGGTTTGTTTGCCGGATCAAGAGCTACCAACTCTTTTTCCGAAGGTAA
CTGGCTTCAGCAGAGCGCAGATACCAAATACTGTTCTTCTAGTGTAGCCGTAGTTAGGCCACCACTTCAA
GAACTCTGTAGCACCGCCTACATACCTCGCTCTGCTAATCCTGTTACCAGTGGCTGCTGCCAGTGGCGAT
AAGTCGTGTCTTACCGGGTTGGACTCAAGACGATAGTTACCGGATAAGGCGCAGCGGTCGGGCTGAACGG
GGGGTTCGTGCACACAGCCCAGCTTGGAGCGAACGACCTACACCGAACTGAGATACCTACAGCGTGAGCT
ATGAGAAAGCGCCACGCTTCCCGAAGGGAGAAAGGCGGACAGGTATCCGGTAAGCGGCAGGGTCGGAACA
GGAGAGCGCACGAGGGAGCTTCCAGGGGGAAACGCCTGGTATCTTTATAGTCCTGTCGGGTTTCGCCACC
TCTGACTTGAGCGTCGATTTTTGTGATGCTCGTCAGGGGGGCGGAGCCTATGGAAAAACGCCAGCAACGC
GGCCTTTTTACGGTTCCTGGCCTTTTGCTGGCCTTTTGCTCACATGTTCTTTCCTGCGTTATCCCCTGAT
TCTGTGGATAACCGTATTACCGCCTTTGAGTGAGCTGATACCGCTCGCCGCAGCCGAACGACCGAGCGCA
GCGAGTCAGTGAGCGAGGAAGCGGAAGAGCGCCCAATACGCAAACCGCCTCTCCCCGCGCGTTGGCCGAT
TCATTAATGCAGCTGGCACGACAGGTTTCCCGACTGGAAAGCGGGCAGTGAGCGCAACGCAATTAATGTG
AGTTAGCTCACTCATTAGGCACCCCAGGCTTTACACTTTATGCTTCCGGCTCGTATGTTGTGTGGAATTG
TGAGCGGATAACAATTTCACA
Features (pLannotate 1.2.2; 30 found; start..end, strand, type, name):
     38..56      +  promoter       T3 promoter: promoter for bacteriophage T3 RNA polymerase
     84..310     +  promoter       RSV promoter: Rous sarcoma virus enhancer/promoter
    311..491     +  LTR            5' LTR (truncated): truncated 5' long terminal repeat (LTR) from HIV-1
    538..663     +  misc_feature   HIV-1 Ψ: packaging signal of human immunodeficiency virus type 1
    647..1010    +  CDS            HIV-1 gag (fragment): gag protein from human immunodeficiency virus 1; gag
   1156..1389    +  misc_feature   RRE: The Rev response element (RRE) of HIV-1 allows for Rev-dependent mRNA export from the nucleus to the cytoplasm.
   1799..1916    +  misc_feature   cPPT/CTS: central polypurine tract and central termination sequence of HIV-1
   1982..2048    +  CDS            small t antigen (fragment): SV40 (simian virus 40) small t antigen
   2062..2079    +  CDS            small t antigen (fragment): SV40 (simian virus 40) small t antigen
   2105..2316    +  promoter       EF-1α core promoter: core promoter for human elongation factor EF-1α
   2341..6444    +  CDS            Cas9: Cas9 (Csn1) endonuclease from the Streptococcus pyogenes Type II CRISPR/Cas system generates RNA-guided double strand breaks in DNA
   6583..7182    +  CDS            PuroR (fragment): puromycin N-acetyltransferase; pac from Streptomyces; confers resistance to puromycin
   7198..7786    +  misc_feature   WPRE: woodchuck hepatitis virus posttranscriptional regulatory element
   7782..7892    +  CDS            nef (fragment): NEF_HV1LA - Experimental evidence at protein level: Swiss-Prot protein existence level 1. Extracellular Nef protein targets CD4(+) T-lymphocytes for apoptosis by interacting with CXCR4 surface receptors. From Human immunodeficiency virus type 1 group M subtype B (isolate Lai) (HIV-1).
   7912..7938    +  CDS            Rev (fragment): human immunodeficiency virus 1 (HIV-1) Rev protein; rev; enhances nuclear export of unspliced and incompletely spliced viral mRNAs
   7942..8182    +  promoter       U6 promoter: RNA polymerase III promoter for human U6 snRNA
   8212..8287    +  misc_RNA       gRNA scaffold: guide RNA scaffold for the Streptococcus pyogenes CRISPR/Cas9 system
   8340..8520    +  LTR            5' LTR (truncated): truncated 5' long terminal repeat (LTR) from HIV-1
   8598..8719    +  polyA_signal   SV40 poly(A) signal: SV40 polyadenylation signal
   8759..8894    +  rep_origin     SV40 ori: SV40 origin of replication
   8915..8933    -  promoter       T7 promoter: promoter for bacteriophage T7 RNA polymerase
   8941..9096    +  CDS            lacZα (fragment): LacZα fragment of β-galactosidase; lacZ fragment
   9101..9529    +  rep_origin     f1 ori (sequence partly withheld): f1 bacteriophage origin of replication; arrow indicates direction of (+) strand synthesis
   9582..9686    +  promoter       AmpR promoter: bla
   9687..10547   +  CDS            AmpR: β-lactamase; bla; confers resistance to ampicillin, carbenicillin, and related antibiotics
  10718..11306   +  rep_origin     ori: high-copy-number ColE1/pMB1/pBR322/pUC origin of replication
  11489..11581   +  CDS            lacI (fragment): lac repressor; lacI; The lac repressor binds to the lac operator to inhibit transcription in E. coli. This inhibition can be relieved by adding lactose or isopropyl-β-D-thiogalactopyranoside (IPTG).
  11594..11615   +  protein_bind   CAP binding site: CAP binding activates transcription in the presence of cAMP. E. coli catabolite activator protein
  11630..11660   +  promoter       lac promoter: promoter for the E. coli lac operon
  11664..11686   +  protein_bind   lac operator (fragment): The lac repressor binds to the lac operator to inhibit transcription in E. coli. This inhibition can be relieved by adding lactose or isopropyl-β-D-thiogalactopyranoside (IPTG). lac repressor encoded by lacI
