[The description below was written by a language model from this plasmid's Addgene catalogue record and pLannotate feature annotations shown in this document.]
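Description:
CROP_C9_Puro_JAK1 is an 11.7 kb all-in-one lentiviral CRISPR knockout plasmid built on the CROPseq backbone, carrying both SpCas9 and a single guide RNA directed against the JAK1 gene. It is propagated in E. coli through a high-copy ColE1/pUC-type origin with ampicillin selection (AmpR). An f1 origin, an SV40 origin and leftover lac/T3/T7 cloning-vector elements are also present in the backbone.

The viral portion follows a third-generation layout. An RSV promoter drives a truncated HIV-1 5' LTR, followed by the Ψ packaging signal with a gag fragment, the RRE for Rev-dependent export of the genomic RNA, and the cPPT/CTS. Downstream, an EF-1α core promoter drives the Streptococcus pyogenes Cas9 coding sequence, followed by a puromycin N-acetyltransferase sequence for selecting transduced mammalian cells. The feature table does not annotate the element in the short gap linking Cas9 to PuroR. A WPRE follows to enhance transcript expression.

As is characteristic of CROPseq designs, the human U6 promoter, guide spacer and Cas9 gRNA scaffold sit after the WPRE, immediately upstream of the annotated 3' LTR segment. In such designs the guide cassette is copied to the 5' LTR during reverse transcription, and the guide sequence is also carried within the polyadenylated Pol II transcript, which lets it be read out in single-cell RNA sequencing. An SV40 poly(A) signal lies beyond the 3' LTR.

The record describes the construct as a CRISPR knockout reagent for JAK1, deposited in connection with work on screening cancer vulnerabilities in perfusable ex vivo tissue cultures. The insert species is recorded as synthetic, so the species of the targeted JAK1 gene is not explicitly stated.
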