Addgene plasmid #183302: CROP_C9_Puro_JAK1
Purpose: All-in-One CRISPRko system with a guide RNA that targets JAK1 gene
Depositing lab: Prashant Mali. Depositing organization: University of California, San Diego (UCSD). Publication: Integrated genome and tissue engineering enables screening of cancer vulnerabilities in physiologically relevant perfusable ex vivo cultures. Hu M, Lei XY, Larson JD, McAlonis M, Ford K, McDonald D, Mach K, Rusert JM, Wechsler-Reya RJ, Mali P. Biomaterials. 2022 Jan;280:121276. doi: 10.1016/j.biomaterials.2021.121276. Epub 2021 Dec 2. PubMed 34890975.
Backbone
  Vector backbone: CROPseq
  Vector type: Lentiviral
Growth in bacteria
  Bacterial resistance: Ampicillin, 100 μg/mL
  Growth temperature: 37°C
  Growth strain: NEB Stable
  Copy number: High Copy
Gene/Insert
  Gene/Insert name: JAK1
  gRNA/shRNA sequence: TATGTTGTGGACGATCAACG
  Species: Synthetic
  Cloning method: Gibson Cloning
Terms and licenses: Academic/Nonprofit Terms; Industry Terms: Not Available to Industry
How to cite: CROP_C9_Puro_JAK1 was a gift from Prashant Mali (Addgene plasmid # 183302 ; http://n2t.net/addgene:183302 ; RRID:Addgene_183302)
